Addgene plasmid #214899: SPLICSFAST-PO-MT-P2A
Depositing lab: Tito Calì.
Backbone
  Vector backbone: pcDNA3.1+
  Vector type: Mammalian Expression, Bacterial Expression
  Selectable markers: Neomycin (select with G418)
Growth in bacteria
  Bacterial resistance: Ampicillin, 100 μg/mL
  Growth temperature: 37°C
  Growth strain: DH5alpha
  Copy number: High Copy
Gene/Insert
  Gene/Insert name: SPLICSFAST-PO-MT-P2A
  Species: H. sapiens (human)
  Insert size (bp): 810
  Tag / fusion protein: none
Terms and licenses: Academic/Nonprofit Terms; Industry Terms: Not Available to Industry
How to cite: SPLICSFAST-PO-MT-P2A was a gift from Tito Calì (Addgene plasmid # 214899 ; http://n2t.net/addgene:214899 ; RRID:Addgene_214899)
