[The description below was written by a language model from this plasmid's Addgene catalogue record and pLannotate feature annotations shown in this document.]
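Description:
SPLICSFAST-PO-MT-P2A is a mammalian expression plasmid built on the pcDNA3.1+ backbone, about 6.1 kb in the sequenced record. It is propagated in E. coli as a high-copy plasmid through a ColE1/pUC-type origin with ampicillin resistance (AmpR under its own bla promoter). It also carries an f1 phage origin and an SV40 promoter-driven neomycin phosphotransferase cassette with an SV40 poly(A) signal, allowing G418 selection of stably transfected mammalian cells. The short hits annotated as HIV-1 LTR, ble, lacI and bom are small fragments, most likely backbone remnants or spurious matches rather than functional elements.

The roughly 810 bp insert lies between the CMV immediate-early enhancer/promoter (with a downstream T7 promoter) and the bGH polyadenylation signal. The feature table detects three coding segments in it: a short fragment of human ACBD5, a peroxisomal membrane protein; a short fragment of human TOMM20, an outer mitochondrial membrane receptor; and a larger fragment of photoactive yellow protein from Halorhodospira halophila, the scaffold from which the FAST fluorogen-activating tag was derived. Together with the name, this suggests a split-FAST version of a SPLICS contact-site reporter. One FAST fragment would be anchored to peroxisomes (PO) and the complementary fragment to mitochondria (MT), both expressed from a single transcript separated by a self-cleaving P2A peptide, so that signal is reconstituted only where the two organelles are closely apposed. The P2A sequence and the smaller FAST fragment are not annotated in the table, and the record gives no explicit statement of purpose, so this architecture and the intended use in imaging peroxisome–mitochondria contacts are inferred from the name and the detected parts. No additional epitope tag is recorded.
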