Features (pLannotate 1.2.2; 22 found; start..end, strand, type, name):
     28..80      -  misc_feature   bom (fragment): basis of mobility region from pBR322
    235..614     +  enhancer       CMV enhancer: human cytomegalovirus immediate early enhancer
    615..818     +  promoter       CMV promoter: human cytomegalovirus (CMV) immediate early promoter
    814..847     +  LTR            5' LTR (truncated) (fragment): truncated 5' long terminal repeat (LTR) from HIV-1
    863..881     +  promoter       T7 promoter: promoter for bacteriophage T7 RNA polymerase
    976..1086    +  CDS            ACBD5 (fragment): ACBD5_HUMAN - Also known as KIAA1996. Experimental evidence at protein level: Swiss-Prot protein existence level 1. Acyl-CoA binding protein which acts as the peroxisome receptor for pexophagy but is dispensable for aggrephagy and nonselective autophagy. Binds medium- and long-chain acyl-CoA esters. From Homo sapiens (Human).
   1222..1320    +  CDS            TOMM20 (fragment): TOM20_HUMAN - Also known as KIAA0016. Experimental evidence at protein level: Swiss-Prot protein existence level 1. Central component of the receptor complex responsible for the recognition and translocation of cytosolically synthesized mitochondrial preproteins. Together with TOM22 functions as the transit peptide receptor at the surface of the mitochondrion outer membrane and facilitates the movement of preproteins into the TOM40 translocation pore (By similarity). Required for the translocation across the mitochondrial outer membrane of cytochrome P450 monooxygenases. From Homo sapiens (Hum
   1354..1695    +  CDS            pyp (fragment): PYP_HALHA - Experimental evidence at protein level: Swiss-Prot protein existence level 1. Photoactive blue light protein. Probably functions as a photoreceptor for a negative phototaxis response. From Halorhodospira halophila (Ectothiorhodospira halophila).
   1742..1966    +  polyA_signal   bGH poly(A) signal: bovine growth hormone polyadenylation signal
   1970..1991    +  promoter       SV40 promoter (fragment): SV40 enhancer and early promoter
   2012..2440    +  rep_origin     f1 ori (sequence partly withheld): f1 bacteriophage origin of replication; arrow indicates direction of (+) strand synthesis
   2454..2783    +  promoter       SV40 promoter: SV40 enhancer and early promoter
   2850..3641    +  CDS            neo: KKA2_KLEPN - Also known as kan, nptII. Experimental evidence at protein level: Swiss-Prot protein existence level 1. Resistance to kanamycin, neomycin, paromomycin, ribostamycin, butirosin and gentamicin B. From Klebsiella pneumoniae.
   3665..3823    +  CDS            ble (fragment): BLE_KLEPN - Experimental evidence at protein level: Swiss-Prot protein existence level 1. Binding protein with a strong affinity to the bleomycin family of antibiotics. Binds to CL990; an antimitotic-antibiotic compound. From Klebsiella pneumoniae.
   3818..3939    +  polyA_signal   SV40 poly(A) signal: SV40 polyadenylation signal
   4012..4028    -  protein_bind   lac operator: The lac repressor binds to the lac operator to inhibit transcription in E. coli. This inhibition can be relieved by adding lactose or isopropyl-β-D-thiogalactopyranoside (IPTG). lac repressor encoded by lacI
   4036..4066    -  promoter       lac promoter: promoter for the E. coli lac operon
   4081..4102    -  protein_bind   CAP binding site: CAP binding activates transcription in the presence of cAMP. E. coli catabolite activator protein
   4115..4207    -  CDS            lacI (fragment): lac repressor; lacI; The lac repressor binds to the lac operator to inhibit transcription in E. coli. This inhibition can be relieved by adding lactose or isopropyl-β-D-thiogalactopyranoside (IPTG).
   4390..4978    -  rep_origin     ori: high-copy-number ColE1/pMB1/pBR322/pUC origin of replication
   5149..6009    -  CDS            AmpR: β-lactamase; bla; confers resistance to ampicillin, carbenicillin, and related antibiotics
   6010..6114    -  promoter       AmpR promoter: bla
>Addgene plasmid #214899 | SPLICSFAST-PO-MT-P2A | addgene full sequence | sequence record 423486 | Addgene NGS Result
GACGGATCGGGAGATCTCCCGATCCCCTATGGTGCACTCTCAGTACAATCTGCTCTGATGCCGCATAGTT
AAGCCAGTATCTGCTCCCTGCTTGTGTGTTGGAGGTCGCTGAGTAGTGCGCGAGCAAAATTTAAGCTACA
ACAAGGCAAGGCTTGACCGACAATTGCATGAAGAATCTGCTTAGGGTTAGGCGTTTTGCGCTGCTTCGCG
ATGTACGGGCCAGATATACGCGTTGACATTGATTATTGACTAGTTATTAATAGTAATCAATTACGGGGTC
ATTAGTTCATAGCCCATATATGGAGTTCCGCGTTACATAACTTACGGTAAATGGCCCGCCTGGCTGACCG
CCCAACGACCCCCGCCCATTGACGTCAATAATGACGTATGTTCCCATAGTAACGCCAATAGGGACTTTCC
ATTGACGTCAATGGGTGGAGTATTTACGGTAAACTGCCCACTTGGCAGTACATCAAGTGTATCATATGCC
AAGTACGCCCCCTATTGACGTCAATGACGGTAAATGGCCCGCCTGGCATTATGCCCAGTACATGACCTTA
TGGGACTTTCCTACTTGGCAGTACATCTACGTATTAGTCATCGCTATTACCATGGTGATGCGGTTTTGGC
AGTACATCAATGGGCGTGGATAGCGGTTTGACTCACGGGGATTTCCAAGTCTCCACCCCATTGACGTCAA
TGGGAGTTTGTTTTGGCACCAAAATCAACGGGACTTTCCAAAATGTCGTAACAACTCCGCCCCATTGACG
CAAATGGGCGGTAGGCGTGTACGGTGGGAGGTCTATATAAGCAGAGCTCTCTGGCTAACTAGAGAACCCA
CTGCTTACTGGCTTATCGAAATTAATACGACTCACTATAGGGAGACCCAAGCTGGCTAGCGCCACCATGG
GCGATAGCTACTGGGTGTTCGTGAAAAGAGGCGGCGACGGCGGCAGCGGAGGTGGCTCTAAGCTGTGGTG
GCCTTTTGAGATGAGCCCTGGCGTGCTGACCTTCGCCATTATCTGGCCATTCATCGCCCAGTGGCTGGTG
TACCTGTACTACCAGAGACGGAGAAGGAAGCTCAACCTGAAAGAGCTGGCTTGTGGCTCTGGCGCTACAA
ACTTCAGCCTGCTGAAGCAGGCCGGCGACGTGGAAGAGAACCCCGGCCCTAGAAGCATGGAACAGAAGCT
GATCTCTGAAGAGGATCTGGAATTCGCCGCTATGGTGGGCCGGAACTCCGCCATCGCCGCAGGCGTCTGC
GGCGCCCTGTTCATCGGCTACTGCATCTATTTCGACAGAAAGCGGCGGAGCGACCCTAACAGCGGAGGCG
GTGGATCTGGTGGTGGCGGATCAATGGAACACGTGGCCTTCGGCTCTGAGGACATCGAGAACACACTGGC
CAAGATGGACGACGGCCAGCTGGACGGCCTGGCCTTTGGCGCCATCCAGCTGGATGGCGATGGAAATATC
CTGCAGTACAACGCCGCCGAGGGCGACATCACCGGCAGAGATCCTAAGCAAGTGATCGGCAAGAACTTTT
TCAAGGACGTGGCCCCTGGAACAGACAGCCCCGAGTTCTACGGCAAATTCAAGGAAGGCGTTGCTTCTGG
CAATCTGAACACCATGTTCGAGTGGATGATCCCCACCAGCAGAGGACCTACCAAGGTGAAGGTGCACATG
AAAAAGGCCCTGAGCTGACTCGAGTCTAGAGGGCCCGTTTAAACCCGCTGATCAGCCTCGACTGTGCCTT
CTAGTTGCCAGCCATCTGTTGTTTGCCCCTCCCCCGTGCCTTCCTTGACCCTGGAAGGTGCCACTCCCAC
TGTCCTTTCCTAATAAAATGAGGAAATTGCATCGCATTGTCTGAGTAGGTGTCATTCTATTCTGGGGGGT
GGGGTGGGGCAGGACAGCAAGGGGGAGGATTGGGAAGACAATAGCAGGCATGCTGGGGATGCGGTGGGCT
CTATGGCTTCTGAGGCGGAAAGAACCAGCTGGGGCTCTAGGGGGTATCCCC
[124 nt withheld, positions 2012-2135]
C
[91 nt withheld, positions 2137-2227]
A
[49 nt withheld, positions 2229-2277]
CCTTTGACGTTGGAGTCCACGTTCTTT
[37 nt withheld, positions 2305-2341]
ACCCTATCTCGGTCTATTCTTTTGATTTATAAGGGATTTTGCCGATTTCGGCCTATTGGTTAAAAAATGA
GCTGATTTAACAAAAATTTAACGCGAATTAATTCTGTGGAATGTGTGTCAGTTAGGGTGTGGAAAGTCCC
CAGGCTCCCCAGCAGGCAGAAGTATGCAAAGCATGCATCTCAATTAGTCAGCAACCAGGTGTGGAAAGTC
CCCAGGCTCCCCAGCAGGCAGAAGTATGCAAAGCATGCATCTCAATTAGTCAGCAACCATAGTCCCGCCC
CTAACTCCGCCCATCCCGCCCCTAACTCCGCCCAGTTCCGCCCATTCTCCGCCCCATGGCTGACTAATTT
TTTTTATTTATGCAGAGGCCGAGGCCGCCTCTGCCTCTGAGCTATTCCAGAAGTAGTGAGGAGGCTTTTT
TGGAGGCCTAGGCTTTTGCAAAAAGCTCCCGGGAGCTTGTATATCCATTTTCGGATCTGATCAAGAGACA
GGATGAGGATCGTTTCGCATGATTGAACAAGATGGATTGCACGCAGGTTCTCCGGCCGCTTGGGTGGAGA
GGCTATTCGGCTATGACTGGGCACAACAGACAATCGGCTGCTCTGATGCCGCCGTGTTCCGGCTGTCAGC
GCAGGGGCGCCCGGTTCTTTTTGTCAAGACCGACCTGTCCGGTGCCCTGAATGAACTGCAGGACGAGGCA
GCGCGGCTATCGTGGCTGGCCACGACGGGCGTTCCTTGCGCAGCTGTGCTCGACGTTGTCACTGAAGCGG
GAAGGGACTGGCTGCTATTGGGCGAAGTGCCGGGGCAGGATCTCCTGTCATCTCACCTTGCTCCTGCCGA
GAAAGTATCCATCATGGCTGATGCAATGCGGCGGCTGCATACGCTTGATCCGGCTACCTGCCCATTCGAC
CACCAAGCGAAACATCGCATCGAGCGAGCACGTACTCGGATGGAAGCCGGTCTTGTCGATCAGGATGATC
TGGACGAAGAGCATCAGGGGCTCGCGCCAGCCGAACTGTTCGCCAGGCTCAAGGCGCGCATGCCCGACGG
CGAGGATCTCGTCGTGACCCATGGCGATGCCTGCTTGCCGAATATCATGGTGGAAAATGGCCGCTTTTCT
GGATTCATCGACTGTGGCCGGCTGGGTGTGGCGGACCGCTATCAGGACATAGCGTTGGCTACCCGTGATA
TTGCTGAAGAGCTTGGCGGCGAATGGGCTGACCGCTTCCTCGTGCTTTACGGTATCGCCGCTCCCGATTC
GCAGCGCATCGCCTTCTATCGCCTTCTTGACGAGTTCTTCTGAGCGGGACTCTGGGGTTCGAAATGACCG
ACCAAGCGACGCCCAACCTGCCATCACGAGATTTCGATTCCACCGCCGCCTTCTATGAAAGGTTGGGCTT
CGGAATCGTTTTCCGGGACGCCGGCTGGATGATCCTCCAGCGCGGGGATCTCATGCTGGAGTTCTTCGCC
CACCCCAACTTGTTTATTGCAGCTTATAATGGTTACAAATAAAGCAATAGCATCACAAATTTCACAAATA
AAGCATTTTTTTCACTGCATTCTAGTTGTGGTTTGTCCAAACTCATCAATGTATCTTATCATGTCTGTAT
ACCGTCGACCTCTAGCTAGAGCTTGGCGTAATCATGGTCATAGCTGTTTCCTGTGTGAAATTGTTATCCG
CTCACAATTCCACACAACATACGAGCCGGAAGCATAAAGTGTAAAGCCTGGGGTGCCTAATGAGTGAGCT
AACTCACATTAATTGCGTTGCGCTCACTGCCCGCTTTCCAGTCGGGAAACCTGTCGTGCCAGCTGCATTA
ATGAATCGGCCAACGCGCGGGGAGAGGCGGTTTGCGTATTGGGCGCTCTTCCGCTTCCTCGCTCACTGAC
TCGCTGCGCTCGGTCGTTCGGCTGCGGCGAGCGGTATCAGCTCACTCAAAGGCGGTAATACGGTTATCCA
CAGAATCAGGGGATAACGCAGGAAAGAACATGTGAGCAAAAGGCCAGCAAAAGGCCAGGAACCGTAAAAA
GGCCGCGTTGCTGGCGTTTTTCCATAGGCTCCGCCCCCCTGACGAGCATCACAAAAATCGACGCTCAAGT
CAGAGGTGGCGAAACCCGACAGGACTATAAAGATACCAGGCGTTTCCCCCTGGAAGCTCCCTCGTGCGCT
CTCCTGTTCCGACCCTGCCGCTTACCGGATACCTGTCCGCCTTTCTCCCTTCGGGAAGCGTGGCGCTTTC
TCATAGCTCACGCTGTAGGTATCTCAGTTCGGTGTAGGTCGTTCGCTCCAAGCTGGGCTGTGTGCACGAA
CCCCCCGTTCAGCCCGACCGCTGCGCCTTATCCGGTAACTATCGTCTTGAGTCCAACCCGGTAAGACACG
ACTTATCGCCACTGGCAGCAGCCACTGGTAACAGGATTAGCAGAGCGAGGTATGTAGGCGGTGCTACAGA
GTTCTTGAAGTGGTGGCCTAACTACGGCTACACTAGAAGAACAGTATTTGGTATCTGCGCTCTGCTGAAG
CCAGTTACCTTCGGAAAAAGAGTTGGTAGCTCTTGATCCGGCAAACAAACCACCGCTGGTAGCGGTGGTT
TTTTTGTTTGCAAGCAGCAGATTACGCGCAGAAAAAAAGGATCTCAAGAAGATCCTTTGATCTTTTCTAC
GGGGTCTGACGCTCAGTGGAACGAAAACTCACGTTAAGGGATTTTGGTCATGAGATTATCAAAAAGGATC
TTCACCTAGATCCTTTTAAATTAAAAATGAAGTTTTAAATCAATCTAAAGTATATATGAGTAAACTTGGT
CTGACAGTTACCAATGCTTAATCAGTGAGGCACCTATCTCAGCGATCTGTCTATTTCGTTCATCCATAGT
TGCCTGACTCCCCGTCGTGTAGATAACTACGATACGGGAGGGCTTACCATCTGGCCCCAGTGCTGCAATG
ATACCGCGAGACCCACGCTCACCGGCTCCAGATTTATCAGCAATAAACCAGCCAGCCGGAAGGGCCGAGC
GCAGAAGTGGTCCTGCAACTTTATCCGCCTCCATCCAGTCTATTAATTGTTGCCGGGAAGCTAGAGTAAG
TAGTTCGCCAGTTAATAGTTTGCGCAACGTTGTTGCCATTGCTACAGGCATCGTGGTGTCACGCTCGTCG
TTTGGTATGGCTTCATTCAGCTCCGGTTCCCAACGATCAAGGCGAGTTACATGATCCCCCATGTTGTGCA
AAAAAGCGGTTAGCTCCTTCGGTCCTCCGATCGTTGTCAGAAGTAAGTTGGCCGCAGTGTTATCACTCAT
GGTTATGGCAGCACTGCATAATTCTCTTACTGTCATGCCATCCGTAAGATGCTTTTCTGTGACTGGTGAG
TACTCAACCAAGTCATTCTGAGAATAGTGTATGCGGCGACCGAGTTGCTCTTGCCCGGCGTCAATACGGG
ATAATACCGCGCCACATAGCAGAACTTTAAAAGTGCTCATCATTGGAAAACGTTCTTCGGGGCGAAAACT
CTCAAGGATCTTACCGCTGTTGAGATCCAGTTCGATGTAACCCACTCGTGCACCCAACTGATCTTCAGCA
TCTTTTACTTTCACCAGCGTTTCTGGGTGAGCAAAAACAGGAAGGCAAAATGCCGCAAAAAAGGGAATAA
GGGCGACACGGAAATGTTGAATACTCATACTCTTCCTTTTTCAATATTATTGAAGCATTTATCAGGGTTA
TTGTCTCATGAGCGGATACATATTTGAATGTATTTAGAAAAATAAACAAATAGGGGTTCCGCGCACATTT
CCCCGAAAAGTGCCACCTGACGTC
